>Addgene plasmid #160798 | pLKO.1P REV3L_2 | addgene full sequence | sequence record 315805 | Addgene NGS Result
GAGGGCCTATTTCCCATGATTCCTTCATATTTGCATATACGATACAAGGCTGTTAGAGAGATAATTGGAA
TTAATTTGACTGTAAACACAAAGATATTAGTACAAAATACGTGACGTAGAAAGTAATAATTTCTTGGGTA
GTTTGCAGTTTTAAAATTATGTTTTAAAATGGACTATCATATGCTTACCGTAACTTGAAAGTATTTCGAT
TTCTTGGCTTTATATATCTTGTGGAAAGGACGAAACACCGGGCTAAACCAATGAACTATATTCTCGAGAA
TATAGTTCATTGGTTTAGCTTTTTGAATTCTCGACCTCGAGACAAATGGCAGTATTCATCCACAATTTTA
AAAGAAAAGGGGGGATTGGGGGGTACAGTGCAGGGGAAAGAATAGTAGACATAATAGCAACAGACATACA
AACTAAAGAATTACAAAAACAAATTACAAAAATTCAAAATTTTCGGGTTTATTACAGGGACAGCAGAGAT
CCACTTTGGCCGCGGCTCGAGGGGGTTGGGGTTGCGCCTTTTCCAAGGCAGCCCTGGGTTTGCGCAGGGA
CGCGGCTGCTCTGGGCGTGGTTCCGGGAAACGCAGCGGCGCCGACCCTGGGTCTCGCACATTCTTCACGT
CCGTTCGCAGCGTCACCCGGATCTTCGCCGCTACCCTTGTGGGCCCCCCGGCGACGCTTCCTGCTCCGCC
CCTAAGTCGGGAAGGTTCCTTGCGGTTCGCGGCGTGCCGGACGTGACAAACGGAAGCCGCACGTCTCACT
AGTACCCTCGCAGACGGACAGCGCCAGGGAGCAATGGCAGCGCGCCGACCGCGATGGGCTGTGGCCAATA
GCGGCTGCTCAGCAGGGCGCGCCGAGAGCAGCGGCCGGGAAGGGGCGGTGCGGGAGGCGGGGTGTGGGGC
GGTAGTGTGGGCCCTGTTCCTGCCCGCGCGGTGTTCCGCATTCTGCAAGCCTCCGGAGCGCACGTCGGCA
GTCGGCTCCCTCGTTGACCGAATCACCGACCTCTCTCCCCAGGGGGATCCACCGGAGCTTACCATGACCG
AGTACAAGCCCACGGTGCGCCTCGCCACCCGCGACGACGTCCCCAGGGCCGTACGCACCCTCGCCGCCGC
GTTCGCCGACTACCCCGCCACGCGCCACACCGTCGATCCGGACCGCCACATCGAGCGGGTCACCGAGCTG
CAAGAACTCTTCCTCACGCGCGTCGGGCTCGACATCGGCAAGGTGTGGGTCGCGGACGACGGCGCCGCGG
TGGCGGTCTGGACCACGCCGGAGAGCGTCGAAGCGGGGGCGGTGTTCGCCGAGATCGGCCCGCGCATGGC
CGAGTTGAGCGGTTCCCGGCTGGCCGCGCAGCAACAGATGGAAGGCCTCCTGGCGCCGCACCGGCCCAAG
GAGCCCGCGTGGTTCCTGGCCACCGTCGGCGTCTCGCCCGACCACCAGGGCAAGGGTCTGGGCAGCGCCG
TCGTGCTCCCCGGAGTGGAGGCGGCCGAGCGCGCCGGGGTGCCCGCCTTCCTGGAGACCTCCGCGCCCCG
CAACCTCCCCTTCTACGAGCGGCTCGGCTTCACCGTCACCGCCGACGTCGAGGTGCCCGAAGGACCGCGC
ACCTGGTGCATGACCCGCAAGCCCGGTGCCTGACGCCCGCCCCACGACCCGCAGCGCCCGACCGAAAGGA
GCGCACGACCCCATGCATCGGTACCTTTAAGACCAATGACTTACAAGGCAGCTGTAGATCTTAGCCACTT
TTTAAAAGAAAAGGGGGGACTGGAAGGGCTAATTCACTCCCAACGAAGACAAGATCTGCTTTTTGCTTGT
ACTGGGTCTCTCTGGTTAGACCAGATCTGAGCCTGGGAGCTCTCTGGCTAACTAGGGAACCCACTGCTTA
AGCCTCAATAAAGCTTGCCTTGAGTGCTTCAAGTAGTGTGTGCCCGTCTGTTGTGTGACTCTGGTAACTA
GAGATCCCTCAGACCCTTTTAGTCAGTGTGGAAAATCTCTAGCAGTAGTAGTTCATGTCATCTTATTATT
CAGTATTTATAACTTGCAAAGAAATGAATATCAGAGAGTGAGAGGAACTTGTTTATTGCAGCTTATAATG
GTTACAAATAAAGCAATAGCATCACAAATTTCACAAATAAAGCATTTTTTTCACTGCATTCTAGTTGTGG
TTTGTCCAAACTCATCAATGTATCTTATCATGTCTGGCTCTAGCTATCCCGCCCCTAACTCCGCCCATCC
CGCCCCTAACTCCGCCCAGTTCCGCCCATTCTCCGCCCCATGGCTGACTAATTTTTTTTATTTATGCAGA
GGCCGAGGCCGCCTCGGCCTCTGAGCTATTCCAGAAGTAGTGAGGAGGCTTTTTTGGAGGCCTAGGGACG
TACCCAATTCGCCCTATAGTGAGTCGTATTACGCGCGCTCACTGGCCGTCGTTTTACAACGTCGTGACTG
GGAAAACCCTGGCGTTACCCAACTTAATCGCCTTGCAGCACATCCCCCTTTCGCCAGCTGGCGTAATAGC
GAAGAGGCCCGCACCGATCGCCCTTCCCAACAGTTGCGCAGCCTGAATGGCGAATGGG
[124 nt withheld, positions 2579-2702]
C
[91 nt withheld, positions 2704-2794]
A
[49 nt withheld, positions 2796-2844]
CCTTTGACGTTGGAGTCCACGTTCTTT
[37 nt withheld, positions 2872-2908]
ACCCTATCTCGGTCTATTCTTTTGATTTATAAGGGATTTTGCCGATTTCGGCCTATTGGTTAAAAAATGA
GCTGATTTAACAAAAATTTAACGCGAATTTTAACAAAATATTAACGCTTACAATTTAGGTGGCACTTTTC
GGGGAAATGTGCGCGGAACCCCTATTTGTTTATTTTTCTAAATACATTCAAATATGTATCCGCTCATGAG
ACAATAACCCTGATAAATGCTTCAATAATATTGAAAAAGGAAGAGTATGAGTATTCAACATTTCCGTGTC
GCCCTTATTCCCTTTTTTGCGGCATTTTGCCTTCCTGTTTTTGCTCACCCAGAAACGCTGGTGAAAGTAA
AAGATGCTGAAGATCAGTTGGGTGCACGAGTGGGTTACATCGAACTGGATCTCAACAGCGGTAAGATCCT
TGAGAGTTTTCGCCCCGAAGAACGTTTTCCAATGATGAGCACTTTTAAAGTTCTGCTATGTGGCGCGGTA
TTATCCCGTATTGACGCCGGGCAAGAGCAACTCGGTCGCCGCATACACTATTCTCAGAATGACTTGGTTG
AGTACTCACCAGTCACAGAAAAGCATCTTACGGATGGCATGACAGTAAGAGAATTATGCAGTGCTGCCAT
AACCATGAGTGATAACACTGCGGCCAACTTACTTCTGACAACGATCGGAGGACCGAAGGAGCTAACCGCT
TTTTTGCACAACATGGGGGATCATGTAACTCGCCTTGATCGTTGGGAACCGGAGCTGAATGAAGCCATAC
CAAACGACGAGCGTGACACCACGATGCCTGTAGCAATGGCAACAACGTTGCGCAAACTATTAACTGGCGA
ACTACTTACTCTAGCTTCCCGGCAACAATTAATAGACTGGATGGAGGCGGATAAAGTTGCAGGACCACTT
CTGCGCTCGGCCCTTCCGGCTGGCTGGTTTATTGCTGATAAATCTGGAGCCGGTGAGCGTGGGTCTCGCG
GTATCATTGCAGCACTGGGGCCAGATGGTAAGCCCTCCCGTATCGTAGTTATCTACACGACGGGGAGTCA
GGCAACTATGGATGAACGAAATAGACAGATCGCTGAGATAGGTGCCTCACTGATTAAGCATTGGTAACTG
TCAGACCAAGTTTACTCATATATACTTTAGATTGATTTAAAACTTCATTTTTAATTTAAAAGGATCTAGG
TGAAGATCCTTTTTGATAATCTCATGACCAAAATCCCTTAACGTGAGTTTTCGTTCCACTGAGCGTCAGA
CCCCGTAGAAAAGATCAAAGGATCTTCTTGAGATCCTTTTTTTCTGCGCGTAATCTGCTGCTTGCAAACA
AAAAAACCACCGCTACCAGCGGTGGTTTGTTTGCCGGATCAAGAGCTACCAACTCTTTTTCCGAAGGTAA
CTGGCTTCAGCAGAGCGCAGATACCAAATACTGTTCTTCTAGTGTAGCCGTAGTTAGGCCACCACTTCAA
GAACTCTGTAGCACCGCCTACATACCTCGCTCTGCTAATCCTGTTACCAGTGGCTGCTGCCAGTGGCGAT
AAGTCGTGTCTTACCGGGTTGGACTCAAGACGATAGTTACCGGATAAGGCGCAGCGGTCGGGCTGAACGG
GGGGTTCGTGCACACAGCCCAGCTTGGAGCGAACGACCTACACCGAACTGAGATACCTACAGCGTGAGCT
ATGAGAAAGCGCCACGCTTCCCGAAGGGAGAAAGGCGGACAGGTATCCGGTAAGCGGCAGGGTCGGAACA
GGAGAGCGCACGAGGGAGCTTCCAGGGGGAAACGCCTGGTATCTTTATAGTCCTGTCGGGTTTCGCCACC
TCTGACTTGAGCGTCGATTTTTGTGATGCTCGTCAGGGGGGCGGAGCCTATGGAAAAACGCCAGCAACGC
GGCCTTTTTACGGTTCCTGGCCTTTTGCTGGCCTTTTGCTCACATGTTCTTTCCTGCGTTATCCCCTGAT
TCTGTGGATAACCGTATTACCGCCTTTGAGTGAGCTGATACCGCTCGCCGCAGCCGAACGACCGAGCGCA
GCGAGTCAGTGAGCGAGGAAGCGGAAGAGCGCCCAATACGCAAACCGCCTCTCCCCGCGCGTTGGCCGAT
TCATTAATGCAGCTGGCACGACAGGTTTCCCGACTGGAAAGCGGGCAGTGAGCGCAACGCAATTAATGTG
AGTTAGCTCACTCATTAGGCACCCCAGGCTTTACACTTTATGCTTCCGGCTCGTATGTTGTGTGGAATTG
TGAGCGGATAACAATTTCACACAGGAAACAGCTATGACCATGATTACGCCAAGCGCGCAATTAACCCTCA
CTAAAGGGAACAAAAGCTGGAGCTGCAAGCTTAATGTAGTCTTATGCAATACTCTTGTAGTCTTGCAACA
TGGTAACGATGAGTTAGCAACATGCCTTACAAGGAGAGAAAAAGCACCGTGCATGCCGATTGGTGGAAGT
AAGGTGGTACGATCGTGCCTTATTAGGAAGGCAACAGACGGGTCTGACATGGATTGGACGAACCACTGAA
TTGCCGCATTGCAGAGATATTGTATTTAAGTGCCTAGCTCGATACATAAACGGGTCTCTCTGGTTAGACC
AGATCTGAGCCTGGGAGCTCTCTGGCTAACTAGGGAACCCACTGCTTAAGCCTCAATAAAGCTTGCCTTG
AGTGCTTCAAGTAGTGTGTGCCCGTCTGTTGTGTGACTCTGGTAACTAGAGATCCCTCAGACCCTTTTAG
TCAGTGTGGAAAATCTCTAGCAGTGGCGCCCGAACAGGGACTTGAAAGCGAAAGGGAAACCAGAGGAGCT
CTCTCGACGCAGGACTCGGCTTGCTGAAGCGCGCACGGCAAGAGGCGAGGGGCGGCGACTGGTGAGTACG
CCAAAAATTTTGACTAGCGGAGGCTAGAAGGAGAGAGATGGGTGCGAGAGCGTCAGTATTAAGCGGGGGA
GAATTAGATCGCGATGGGAAAAAATTCGGTTAAGGCCAGGGGGAAAGAAAAAATATAAATTAAAACATAT
AGTATGGGCAAGCAGGGAGCTAGAACGATTCGCAGTTAATCCTGGCCTGTTAGAAACATCAGAAGGCTGT
AGACAAATACTGGGACAGCTACAACCATCCCTTCAGACAGGATCAGAAGAACTTAGATCATTATATAATA
CAGTAGCAACCCTCTATTGTGTGCATCAAAGGATAGAGATAAAAGACACCAAGGAAGCTTTAGACAAGAT
AGAGGAAGAGCAAAACAAAAGTAAGACCACCGCACAGCAAGCGGCCGCTGATCTTCAGACCTGGAGGAGG
AGATATGAGGGACAATTGGAGAAGTGAATTATATAAATATAAAGTAGTAAAAATTGAACCATTAGGAGTA
GCACCCACCAAGGCAAAGAGAAGAGTGGTGCAGAGAGAAAAAAGAGCAGTGGGAATAGGAGCTTTGTTCC
TTGGGTTCTTGGGAGCAGCAGGAAGCACTATGGGCGCAGCGTCAATGACGCTGACGGTACAGGCCAGACA
ATTATTGTCTGGTATAGTGCAGCAGCAGAACAATTTGCTGAGGGCTATTGAGGCGCAACAGCATCTGTTG
CAACTCACAGTCTGGGGCATCAAGCAGCTCCAGGCAAGAATCCTGGCTGTGGAAAGATACCTAAAGGATC
AACAGCTCCTGGGGATTTGGGGTTGCTCTGGAAAACTCATTTGCACCACTGCTGTGCCTTGGAATGCTAG
TTGGAGTAATAAATCTCTGGAACAGATTTGGAATCACACGACCTGGATGGAGTGGGACAGAGAAATTAAC
AATTACACAAGCTTAATACACTCCTTAATTGAAGAATCGCAAAACCAGCAAGAAAAGAATGAACAAGAAT
TATTGGAATTAGATAAATGGGCAAGTTTGTGGAATTGGTTTAACATAACAAATTGGCTGTGGTATATAAA
ATTATTCATAATGATAGTAGGAGGCTTGGTAGGTTTAAGAATAGTTTTTGCTGTACTTTCTATAGTGAAT
AGAGTTAGGCAGGGATATTCACCATTATCGTTTCAGACCCACCTCCCAACCCCGAGGGGACCCGACAGGC
CCGAAGGAATAGAAGAAGAAGGTGGAGAGAGAGACAGAGACAGATCCATTCGATTAGTGAACGGATCTCG
ACGGTATCGATCACGAGACTAGCCTCGAGCGGCCGCCCCCTTCACC
Features (pLannotate 1.2.2; 25 found; start..end, strand, type, name):
      1..241     +  promoter       U6 promoter: RNA polymerase III promoter for human U6 snRNA
    346..463     +  misc_feature   cPPT/CTS: central polypurine tract and central termination sequence of HIV-1
    512..1022    +  promoter       hPGK promoter: human phosphoglycerate kinase 1 promoter
   1044..1643    +  CDS            PuroR: puromycin N-acetyltransferase; pac from Streptomyces alboniger; confers resistance to puromycin
   1686..1769    +  CDS            nef (fragment): NEF_HV1Z2 - Experimental evidence at protein level: Swiss-Prot protein existence level 1. Extracellular Nef protein targets CD4(+) T-lymphocytes for apoptosis by interacting with CXCR4 surface receptors. From Human immunodeficiency virus type 1 group M subtype D (isolate Z2/CDC-Z34) (HIV-1).
   1771..2004    +  LTR            3' LTR (ΔU3): self-inactivating 3' long terminal repeat (LTR) from HIV-1
   2076..2197    +  polyA_signal   SV40 poly(A) signal: SV40 polyadenylation signal
   2237..2372    +  rep_origin     SV40 ori: SV40 origin of replication
   2393..2411    -  promoter       T7 promoter: promoter for bacteriophage T7 RNA polymerase
   2419..2574    +  CDS            lacZα (fragment): LacZα fragment of β-galactosidase; lacZ fragment
   2579..3007    +  rep_origin     f1 ori (sequence partly withheld): f1 bacteriophage origin of replication; arrow indicates direction of (+) strand synthesis
   3060..3164    +  promoter       AmpR promoter: bla
   3165..4025    +  CDS            AmpR: β-lactamase; bla; confers resistance to ampicillin, carbenicillin, and related antibiotics
   4196..4784    +  rep_origin     ori: high-copy-number ColE1/pMB1/pBR322/pUC origin of replication
   4967..5059    +  CDS            lacI (fragment): lac repressor; lacI; The lac repressor binds to the lac operator to inhibit transcription in E. coli. This inhibition can be relieved by adding lactose or isopropyl-β-D-thiogalactopyranoside (IPTG).
   5072..5093    +  protein_bind   CAP binding site: CAP binding activates transcription in the presence of cAMP. E. coli catabolite activator protein
   5108..5138    +  promoter       lac promoter: promoter for the E. coli lac operon
   5146..5162    +  protein_bind   lac operator: The lac repressor binds to the lac operator to inhibit transcription in E. coli. This inhibition can be relieved by adding lactose or isopropyl-β-D-thiogalactopyranoside (IPTG). lac repressor encoded by lacI
   5207..5225    +  promoter       T3 promoter: promoter for bacteriophage T3 RNA polymerase
   5253..5479    +  promoter       RSV promoter: Rous sarcoma virus enhancer/promoter
   5480..5660    +  LTR            5' LTR (truncated): truncated 5' long terminal repeat (LTR) from HIV-1
   5707..5832    +  misc_feature   HIV-1 Ψ: packaging signal of human immunodeficiency virus type 1
   5816..6179    +  CDS            HIV-1 gag (fragment): gag protein from human immunodeficiency virus 1; gag
   6325..6558    +  misc_feature   RRE: The Rev response element (RRE) of HIV-1 allows for Rev-dependent mRNA export from the nucleus to the cytoplasm.
   6935..7035    +  CDS            Rev (fragment): human immunodeficiency virus 1 (HIV-1) Rev protein; rev; enhances nuclear export of unspliced and incompletely spliced viral mRNAs
