[The description below was written by a language model from this plasmid's Addgene catalogue record and pLannotate feature annotations shown in this document.]
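Description:
pLKO.1P REV3L_2 is a lentiviral shRNA vector built on the pLKO.1P backbone from The RNAi Consortium and designed to suppress human REV3L. The payload, shREV3L_2, is a short hairpin cloned between the AgeI and EcoRI sites. The feature table does not annotate the hairpin itself, but it would sit in the short unannotated interval immediately downstream of the human U6 promoter, an RNA polymerase III promoter suited to producing small, precisely terminated hairpin transcripts that the cell processes into siRNA. Further downstream, a human PGK promoter drives puromycin N-acetyltransferase, so transduced mammalian cells can be selected with puromycin.

The viral framework is that of a third-generation, self-inactivating HIV-1 vector. An RSV enhancer/promoter fused to a truncated 5' LTR drives transcription of the genomic RNA in packaging cells. It is followed by the Ψ packaging signal with an adjoining gag fragment, the Rev response element for Rev-dependent nuclear export, and a cPPT/CTS element that aids nuclear import of the reverse-transcribed genome. The ΔU3 3' LTR removes viral promoter activity after integration, leaving the internal U6 and PGK promoters to drive expression. Packaging functions are not encoded and must be supplied in trans.

Outside the LTRs are an SV40 poly(A) signal and SV40 origin, an f1 origin, residual lac, T7 and T3 elements, the ampicillin resistance gene and a high-copy ColE1/pUC-type origin for propagation in E. coli. The sequenced record is 7,084 nt, somewhat shorter than the listed backbone size of 7,466 bp; the record does not explain the difference. The associated publication concerns genome integrity liabilities in basal-like breast cancer, consistent with use for stable REV3L knockdown in human cells.
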