Addgene plasmid #160798: pLKO.1P REV3L_2
Purpose: Suppress REV3L
Depositing lab: Richard Possemato. Depositing organization: NYU Grossman School of Medicine. Publication: Hyperactive CDK2 Activity in Basal-like Breast Cancer Imposes a Genome Integrity Liability that Can Be Exploited by Targeting DNA Polymerase epsilon. Sviderskiy VO, Blumenberg L, Gorodetsky E, Karakousi TR, Hirsh N, Alvarez SW, Terzi EM, Kaparos E, Whiten GC, Ssebyala S, Tonzi P, Mir H, Neel BG, Huang TT, Adams S, Ruggles KV, Possemato R. Mol Cell. 2020 Oct 28. pii: S1097-2765(20)30723-1. doi: 10.1016/j.molcel.2020.10.016. PubMed 33152268.
Backbone
  Vector backbone: pLKO.1P
  Backbone manufacturer: The RNAi Consortium
  Backbone size w/o insert (bp): 7466
  Vector type: Lentiviral
  Selectable markers: Puromycin
Growth in bacteria
  Bacterial resistance: Ampicillin, 100 μg/mL
  Growth temperature: 37°C
  Growth strain: NEB Stable
  Copy number: High Copy
Gene/Insert
  Gene/Insert name: shREV3L_2
  gRNA/shRNA sequence: GCTAAACCAATGAACTATATT
  Species: H. sapiens (human)
  Cloning method: Restriction Enzyme; 5′ cloning site AgeI (unknown if destroyed); 3′ cloning site EcoRI (not destroyed)
  Sequencing primers: 5′ GCA TAT ACG ATA CAA GGC TGT TAG AG
Terms and licenses: Academic/Nonprofit Terms; Industry Terms: Not Available to Industry
How to cite: pLKO.1P REV3L_2 was a gift from Richard Possemato (Addgene plasmid # 160798 ; http://n2t.net/addgene:160798 ; RRID:Addgene_160798)
